>Addgene plasmid #1955 | pFastBac1 Flag Baf170 | addgene partial sequence | sequence record 16927 | 1955 with Polyhedrin-F
AAAAAAACCTATAAATATTCCGGATTATTCATACCGTCCCACCATCGGGCGCGGATCCCGGTCCGAAGCG
CGCGGAATTCAAAGGCCTACGTCGACGAGCTCACTAGTCGCGGCCGCTCTAGAACTAGTGGATCCCCCGG
GCTGCAGGAATTCCCCGAGCCGGAGAAGATGGCGGTGCGGAAGAAGGACGGCGGCCCCAACGTGAAGTAC
TACGAGGCCGCGGACACCGTGACCCAGTTCGACAACGTGCGGCTGTGGCTCGGCAAGAACTACAAGAAGT
ATATACAAGCTGAACCACCCACCAACAAGTCCCTGTCTAGCCGGGTTGTACAGTTGCTACATATACAGGA
AGAACTTTTTGGCAAACAT
