[The description below was written by a language model from this plasmid's Addgene catalogue record.]
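Description:
pFastBac1 Flag Baf170 is an insect-cell expression construct built on the commercial pFastBac1 backbone (about 4.8 kb without insert), the donor plasmid of the Bac-to-Bac baculovirus system. It is maintained in standard E. coli cloning strains as a high-copy plasmid under ampicillin selection. The record also lists gentamicin as a selectable marker. In pFastBac vectors, the gentamicin resistance gene generally travels with the expression cassette when that cassette is transposed by Tn7 into a baculovirus shuttle genome (bacmid), so that recombinant bacmids can be selected. No feature table is provided, so the individual backbone elements are not itemised. The polyhedrin forward sequencing primer is consistent with expression from the strong, very late baculoviral polyhedrin promoter normally present in this backbone.

The insert is human BAF170 (SMARCC2), a core subunit of the SWI/SNF chromatin remodeling complex, carrying a Flag epitope at its C terminus. According to the depositor's notes, the BAF170 coding sequence was moved from a pBluescript-based source plasmid into pFastBac1 between the NotI and HindIII sites, both of which remain intact. The Flag tag was then added by PCR, and the tagged 3′ portion was swapped in as an SphI–HindIII fragment.

The construct is intended for generating recombinant baculovirus to produce Flag-tagged BAF170 in insect cells, with the epitope allowing detection and affinity purification. The associated publication describes reconstituting a core chromatin remodeling complex from individual SWI/SNF subunits, which suggests its use for producing this subunit in biochemical remodeling studies.
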