Addgene plasmid #1955: pFastBac1 Flag Baf170
Depositing lab: Robert Kingston. Depositing organization: Massachusetts General Hospital. Publication: Reconstitution of a core chromatin remodeling complex from SWI/SNF subunits. Phelan ML, Sif S, Narlikar GJ, Kingston RE. Mol Cell 1999 Feb;3(2):247-53. 10.1016/S1097-2765(00)80315-9 PubMed 10078207.
Backbone
  Vector backbone: pFastBac1
  Backbone manufacturer: Invitrogen
  Backbone size w/o insert (bp): 4775
  Vector type: Insect Expression
  Selectable markers: Gentamicin
Growth in bacteria
  Bacterial resistance: Ampicillin, 100 μg/mL
  Growth temperature: 37°C
  Growth strain: DH5alpha
  Copy number: High Copy
Gene/Insert
  Gene/Insert name: BAF170
  Species: H. sapiens (human)
  Entrez Gene: SMARCC2 (a.k.a. BAF170, CRACC2, CSS8, Rsc8)
  Tag / fusion protein: flag (C terminal on insert)
  Cloning method: Restriction Enzyme; 5′ cloning site NotI (not destroyed); 3′ cloning site HindIII (not destroyed)
  Sequencing primers: 5′ Polyhedrin forward
Resource information
  A portion of this plasmid was derived from a plasmid made by: pBS(SK-)-BAF170 (T3) from Drs. Weidong Wang and Gerald Crabtree
Terms and licenses: Academic/Nonprofit Terms; Industry Terms: Not Available to Industry
Depositor comments: To make pFastBac1-BAF170, BAF170 sequences were transferred into pFastBac1 using NotI and HindIII. A C-terminal Flag epitope was added by PCR. The product of this PCR reaction was digested with SphI and HindIII, transferred into pFastBac1-BAF170. (kingston #1232)
How to cite: pFastBac1 Flag Baf170 was a gift from Robert Kingston (Addgene plasmid # 1955 ; http://n2t.net/addgene:1955 ; RRID:Addgene_1955)
